>Addgene plasmid #24213 | pCMVHA-E2F5 | addgene full sequence | sequence record 245679 | Addgene NGS Result
GACATTGATTATTGACTAGTTATTAATAGTAATCAATTACGGGGTCATTAGTTCATAGCCCATATATGGA
GTTCCGCGTTACATAACTTACGGTAAATGGCCCGCCTGGCTGACCGCCCAACGACCCCCGCCCATTGACG
TCAATAATGACGTATGTTCCCATAGTAACGCCAATAGGGACTTTCCATTGACGTCAATGGGTGGAGTATT
TACGGTAAACTGCCCACTTGGCAGTACATCAAGTGTATCATATGCCAAGTACGCCCCCTATTGACGTCAA
TGACGGTAAATGGCCCGCCTGGCATTATGCCCAGTACATGACCTTATGGGACTTTCCTACTTGGCAGTAC
ATCTACGTATTAGTCATCGCTATTACCATGGTGATGCGGTTTTGGCAGTACATCAATGGGCGTGGATAGC
GGTTTGACTCACGGGGATTTCCAAGTCTCCACCCCATTGACGTCAATGGGAGTTTGTTTTGGCACCAAAA
TCAACGGGACTTTCCAAAATGTCGTAACAACTCCGCCCCATTGACGCAAATGGGCGGTAGGCGTGTACGG
TGGGAGGTCTATATAAGCAGAGCTCGTTTAGTGAACCGTCAGATCGCCTGGAGACGCCATCCACGCTGTT
TTGACCTCCATAGAAGACACCGGGACCGATCCAGCCTCCGGTCGACCGATCCTGAGAACTTCAGGGTGAG
TTTGGGGACCCTTGATTGTTCTTTCTTTTTCGCTATTGTAAAATTCATGTTATATGGAGGGGGCAAAGTT
TTCAGGGTGTTGTTTAGAATGGGAAGATGTCCCTTGTATCACCATGGACCCTCATGATAATTTTGTTTCT
TTCACTTTCTACTCTGTTGACAACCATTGTCTCCTCTTATTTTCTTTTCATTTTCTGTAACTTTTTCGTT
AAACTTTAGCTTGCATTTGTAACGAATTTTTAAATTCACTTTTGTTTATTTGTCAGATTGTAAGTACTTT
CTCTAATCACTTTTTTTTCAAGGCAATCAGGGTATATTATATTGTACTTCAGCACAGTTTTAGAGAACAA
TTGTTATAATTAAATGATAAGGTAGAATATTTCTGCATATAAATTCTGGCTGGCGTGGAAATATTCTTAT
TGGTAGAAACAACTACACCCTGGTCATCATCCTGCCTTTCTCTTTATGGTTACAATGATATACACTGTTT
GAGATGAGGATAAAATACTCTGAGTCCAAACCGGGCCCCTCTGCTAACCATGTTCATGCCTTCTTCTCTT
TCCTACAGCTCCTGGGCAACGTGCTGGTTGTTGTGCTGTCTCATCATTTTGGCAAAGAATTCCTCGACGG
ATCAATTCACCATGGCATACCCATACGATGTTCCAGATTACGCTAGCGGATCCATGGCGGCGGCAGAGCC
CGCGAGCTCGGGCCAGCAGGCGCCGGCAGGGCAGGGGCAGGGCCAGCGGCCGCCGCCGCAGCCTCCGCAG
GCGCAAGCCCCGCAGCCGCCCCCGCCGCCGCAGCTCGGGGGCGCGGGGGGCGGCAGCAGCAGGCACGAGA
AGAGCCTGGGGCTGCTCACTACCAAGTTCGTGTCGCTGCTGCAGGAGGCCAAGGACGGCGTTCTGGATCT
CAAAGCGGCTGCTGATACTTTGGCTGTGAGGCAAAAAAGGAGAATTTATGATATCACCAATGTCTTAGAG
GGAATTGACTTGATTGAAAAAAAGTCAAAAAACAGTATCCAGTGGAAAGGTGTAGGTGCTGGCTGTAATA
CTAAAGAAGTCATAGATAGATTAAGATATCTTAAAGCTGAAATTGAAGATCTAGAACTGAAGGAAAGAGA
ACTTGATCAGCAGAAGTTGTGGCTACAGCAAAGCATCAAAAATGTGATGGACGATTCCATTAATAATAGA
TTTTCCTATGTAACTCATGAAGACATCTGTAATTGCTTTAATGGTGATACACTTTTGGCCATTCAGGCAC
CTTCTGGTACACAACTGGAGGTACCCATTCCAGAAATGGGTCAGAATGGACAAAAGAAATACCAGATCAA
TCTAAAGAGTCATTCAGGACCTATCCATGTGCTGCTTATAAATAAAGAGTCGAGTTCATCTAAGCCCGTG
GTTTTTCCTGTTCCCCCACCTGATGACCTCACACAGCCTTCCTCCCAGTCCTTGACTCCAGTGACTCCAC
AGAAATCCAGCATGGCAACTCAAAATCTGCCTGAGCAACATGTCTCTGAAAGAAGCCAGGCTCTGCAGCA
GACATCAGCTACAGATATATCTTCAGCAGGATCTATTAGTGGAGATATCATTGATGAGTTAATGTCTTCT
GACGTGTTTCCTCTCTTAAGGCTTTCTCCTACCCCGGCAGATGACTACAACTTTAATTTAGATGATAACG
AAGGAGTTTGTGATCTGTTTGATGTCCAGATACTAAATTATTAGATTCCATGGAAACTTGGGACTGTTAT
CTACCTCTAACTGTGTAACATTTTAGACTTCTTAATAACCTAAATATTTAAAATAATGAATGTAACACCT
TTTTTAGTTCACTGATTCTGAAGTGTTCTTCCCTAATACTTTCTTTACTTCACAAAACTTCAACCATAAA
AACAAAGGGCTCTGATTGCTTTAGGGGATAAGTGATTTAATATCCACAAACGTCCCCACTCCCAAAAGTA
ACTATATTCTGGATTTCAACTTTTCTTCTAATTGTGAATCCTTCTGTTTTTTCTTCTTAAGGAGGAAAGT
TAAAGGACACTACAGGTCATCAAAAACAAGTTGGCCAAGGACTCATTACTTGTCTTATATTTTTACTGCC
ACTAAACTGCCTGTATTTCTGTATGTCCTTCTATCCAAACAGACGTTCACTGCCACTTGTAAAGTGAAGG
ATGTAAACGAGGATATATAACTGTTTCAGTGAACAGATTTTGTGAAGTGCCTTCTGTTTTAGCACTTTAA
GTTTATCACATTTTGTTGACTTCTGACATTCCACTTTCCTAGGTTATAGGAAAGATCTGTTTATGTAGTT
TGTTTTTAAAATGTGCCAATGCCTGTACATTAACAAGATTTTTAAAAATAAAATTGTATAAAAAAAAAAA
AAAAAAAAAAAATCTAGGATCCGTCGAGGAATTCACTCCTCAGGTGCAGGCTGCCTATCAGAAGGTGGTG
GCTGGTGTGGCCAATGCCCTGGCTCACAAATACCACTGAGATCTTTTTCCCTCTGCCAAAAATTATGGGG
ACATCATGAAGCCCCTTGAGCATCTGACTTCTGGCTAATAAAGGAAATTTATTTTCATTGCAATAGTGTG
TTGGAATTTTTTGTGTCTCTCACTCGGAAGGACATATGGGAGGGCAAATCATTTAAAACATCAGAATGAG
TATTTGGTTTAGAGTTTGGCAACATATGCCCATATGCTGGCTGCCATGAACAAAGGTTGGCTATAAAGAG
GTCATCAGTATATGAAACAGCCCCCTGCTGTCCATTCCTTATTCCATAGAAAAGCCTTGACTTGAGGTTA
GATTTTTTTTATATTTTGTTTTGTGTTATTTTTTTCTTTAACATCCCTAAAATTTTCCTTACATGTTTTA
CTAGCCAGATTTTTCCTCCTCTCCTGACTACTCCCAGTCATAGCTGTCCCTCTTCTCTTATGGAGATCCC
TCGACGGATCGGCCGCAATTCGTAATCATGTCATAGCTGTTTCCTGTGTGAAATTGTTATCCGCTCACAA
TTCCACACAACATACGAGCCGGAAGCATAAAGTGTAAAGCCTGGGGTGCCTAATGAGTGAGCTAACTCAC
ATTAATTGCGTTGCGCTCACTGCCCGCTTTCCAGTCGGGAAACCTGTCGTGCCAGCTGCATTAATGAATC
GGCCAACGCGCGGGGAGAGGCGGTTTGCGTATTGGGCGCTCTTCCGCTTCCTCGCTCACTGACTCGCTGC
GCTCGGTCGTTCGGCTGCGGCGAGCGGTATCAGCTCACTCAAAGGCGGTAATACGGTTATCCACAGAATC
AGGGGATAACGCAGGAAAGAACATGTGAGCAAAAGGCCAGCAAAAGGCCAGGAACCGTAAAAAGGCCGCG
TTGCTGGCGTTTTTCCATAGGCTCCGCCCCCCTGACGAGCATCACAAAAATCGACGCTCAAGTCAGAGGT
GGCGAAACCCGACAGGACTATAAAGATACCAGGCGTTTCCCCCTGGAAGCTCCCTCGTGCGCTCTCCTGT
TCCGACCCTGCCGCTTACCGGATACCTGTCCGCCTTTCTCCCTTCGGGAAGCGTGGCGCTTTCTCATAGC
TCACGCTGTAGGTATCTCAGTTCGGTGTAGGTCGTTCGCTCCAAGCTGGGCTGTGTGCACGAACCCCCCG
TTCAGCCCGACCGCTGCGCCTTATCCGGTAACTATCGTCTTGAGTCCAACCCGGTAAGACACGACTTATC
GCCACTGGCAGCAGCCACTGGTAACAGGATTAGCAGAGCGAGGTATGTAGGCGGTGCTACAGAGTTCTTG
AAGTGGTGGCCTAACTACGGCTACACTAGAAGAACAGTATTTGGTATCTGCGCTCTGCTGAAGCCAGTTA
CCTTCGGAAAAAGAGTTGGTAGCTCTTGATCCGGCAAACAAACCACCGCTGGTAGCGGTGGTTTTTTTGT
TTGCAAGCAGCAGATTACGCGCAGAAAAAAAGGATCTCAAGAAGATCCTTTGATCTTTTCTACGGGGTCT
GACGCTCAGTGGAACGAAAACTCACGTTAAGGGATTTTGGTCATGAGATTATCAAAAAGGATCTTCACCT
AGATCCTTTTAAATTAAAAATGAAGTTTTAAATCAATCTAAAGTATATATGAGTAAACTTGGTCTGACAG
TTACCAATGCTTAATCAGTGAGGCACCTATCTCAGCGATCTGTCTATTTCGTTCATCCATAGTTGCCTGA
CTCCCCGTCGTGTAGATAACTACGATACGGGAGGGCTTACCATCTGGCCCCAGTGCTGCAATGATACCGC
GAGACCCACGCTCACCGGCTCCAGATTTATCAGCAATAAACCAGCCAGCCGGAAGGGCCGAGCGCAGAAG
TGGTCCTGCAACTTTATCCGCCTCCATCCAGTCTATTAATTGTTGCCGGGAAGCTAGAGTAAGTAGTTCG
CCAGTTAATAGTTTGCGCAACGTTGTTGCCATTGCTACAGGCATCGTGGTGTCACGCTCGTCGTTTGGTA
TGGCTTCATTCAGCTCCGGTTCCCAACGATCAAGGCGAGTTACATGATCCCCCATGTTGTGCAAAAAAGC
GGTTAGCTCCTTCGGTCCTCCGATCGTTGTCAGAAGTAAGTTGGCCGCAGTGTTATCACTCATGGTTATG
GCAGCACTGCATAATTCTCTTACTGTCATGCCATCCGTAAGATGCTTTTCTGTGACTGGTGAGTACTCAA
CCAAGTCATTCTGAGAATAGTGTATGCGGCGACCGAGTTGCTCTTGCCCGGCGTCAATACGGGATAATAC
CGCGCCACATAGCAGAACTTTAAAAGTGCTCATCATTGGAAAACGTTCTTCGGGGCGAAAACTCTCAAGG
ATCTTACCGCTGTTGAGATCCAGTTCGATGTAACCCACTCGTGCACCCAACTGATCTTCAGCATCTTTTA
CTTTCACCAGCGTTTCTGGGTGAGCAAAAACAGGAAGGCAAAATGCCGCAAAAAAGGGAATAAGGGCGAC
ACGGAAATGTTGAATACTCATACTCTTCCTTTTTCAATATTATTGAAGCATTTATCAGGGTTATTGTCTC
ATGAGCGGATACATATTTGAATGTATTTAGAAAAATAAACAAATAGGGGTTCCGCGCACATTTCCCCGAA
AAGTGCCACCTGACGTCTAAGAAACCATTATTATCATGACATTAACCTATAAAAATAGGCGTATCACGAG
GCCCTTTCGTCTCGCGCGTTTCGGTGATGACGGTGAAAACCTCTGACACATGCAGCTCCCGGAGACGGTC
ACAGCTTGTCTGTAAGCGGATGCCGGGAGCAGACAAGCCCGTCAGGGCGCGTCAGCGGGTGTTGGCGGGT
GTCGGGGCTGGCTTAACTATGCGGCATCAGAGCAGATTGTACTGAGAGTGCACCATATGCGGTGTGAAAT
ACCGCACAGATGCGTAAGGAGAAAATACCGCATCAGGCGCCATTCGCCATTCAGGCTGCGCAACTGTTGG
GAAGGGCGATCGGTGCGGGCCTCTTCGCTATTACGCCAGCTGGCGAAAGGGGGATGTGCTGCAAGGCGAT
TAAGTTGGGTAACGCCAGGGTTTTCCCAGTCACGACGTTGTAAAACGACGGCCAGTGCCAAGCTTCACGC
TGCCGCAAGCACTCAGGGCGCAAGGGCTGCTAAAGGAAGCGGAACACGTAGAAAGCCAGTCCGCAGAAAC
GGTGCTGACCCCGGATGAATGTCAGCTACTGGGCTATCTGGACAAGGGAAAACGCAAGCGCAAAGAGAAA
GCAGGTAGCTTGCAGTGGGCTTACATGGCGATAGCTAGACTGGGCGGTTTTATGGACAGCAAGCGAACCG
GAATTGCCAGCTGGGGCGCCCTCTGGTAAGGTTGGGAAGCCCTGCAAAGTAAACTGGATGGCTTTCTTGC
CGCCAAGGATCTGATGGCGCAGGGGATCAAGATCCTGCTTCATCCCCGTGGCCCGTTGCTCGCGTTTGCT
GGCGGTGTCCCCGGAAGAAATATATTTGCATGTCTTTAGTTCTATGATGACACAAACCCCGCCCAGCGTC
TTGTCATTGGCGAATTCGAACACGCAGATGCAGTCGGGGCGGCGCGGTCCCAGGTCCACTTCGCATATTA
AGGTGACGCGTGTGGCCTCGAACACCGAGCGACCCTGCAGCGACCCGCTTAACAGCGTCAACAGCGTGCC
GCAGATCTGATCAAGAGACAGGATGAGGATCGTTTCGCATGATTGAACAAGATGGATTGCACGCAGGTTC
TCCGGCCGCTTGGGTGGAGAGGCTATTCGGCTATGACTGGGCACAACAGACAATCGGCTGCTCTGATGCC
GCCGTGTTCCGGCTGTCAGCGCAGGGGCGCCCGGTTCTTTTTGTCAAGACCGACCTGTCCGGTGCCCTGA
ATGAACTGCAGGACGAGGCAGCGCGGCTATCGTGGCTGGCCACGACGGGCGTTCCTTGCGCAGCTGTGCT
CGACGTTGTCACTGAAGCGGGAAGGGACTGGCTGCTATTGGGCGAAGTGCCGGGGCAGGATCTCCTGTCA
TCTCACCTTGCTCCTGCCGAGAAAGTATCCATCATGGCTGATGCAATGCGGCGGCTGCATACGCTTGATC
CGGCTACCTGCCCATTCGACCACCAAGCGAAACATCGCATCGAGCGAGCACGTACTCGGATGGAAGCCGG
TCTTGTCGATCAGGATGATCTGGACGAAGAGCATCAGGGGCTCGCGCCAGCCGAACTGTTCGCCAGGCTC
AAGGCGCGCATGCCCGACGGCGAGGATCTCGTCGTGACCCATGGCGATGCCTGCTTGCCGAATATCATGG
TGGAAAATGGCCGCTTTTCTGGATTCATCGACTGTGGCCGGCTGGGTGTGGCGGACCGCTATCAGGACAT
AGCGTTGGCTACCCGTGATATTGCTGAAGAGCTTGGCGGCGAATGGGCTGACCGCTTCCTCGTGCTTTAC
GGTATCGCCGCTCCCGATTCGCAGCGCATCGCCTTCTATCGCCTTCTTGACGAGTTCTTCTGAGCGGGAC
TCTGGGGTTCGAAATGACCGACCAAGCGACGCCCAACCTGCCATCACGAGATTTCGATTCCACCGCCGCC
TTCTATGAAAGGTTGGGCTTCGGAATCGTTTTCCGGGACGCCGGCTGGATGATCCTCCAGCGCGGGGATC
TCATGCTGGAGTTCTTCGCCCACCCCGGGAGATGGGGGAGGCTAACTGAAACACGGAAGGAGACAATACC
GGAAGGAACCCGCGCTATGACGGCAATAAAAAGACAGAATAAAACGCACGGTGTTGGGTCGTTTGTTCAT
AAACGCGGGGTTCGGTCCCAGGGCTGGCACTCTGTCGATACCCCACCGAGACCCCATTGGGGCCAATACG
CCCGCGTTTCTTCCTTTTCCCCACCCCACCCCCCAAGTTCGGGTGAAGGCCCAGGGCTCGCAGCCAACGT
CGGGGCGGCAAGCCCTGCCATAGCCACGGGCCCCGTGGGTTAGGGACGGCGGATCGCGGCCCTCTAGAGA
GCTTGGCCCATTGCATACGTTGTATCCATATCATAATATGTACATTTATATTGGCTCATGTCCAACATTA
CCGCCATGTT
Features (pLannotate 1.2.2; 23 found; start..end, strand, type, name):
      1..380     +  enhancer       CMV enhancer: human cytomegalovirus immediate early enhancer
    381..584     +  promoter       CMV promoter: human cytomegalovirus (CMV) immediate early promoter
    696..1268    +  intron         β-globin intron: intron from rabbit β-globin gene
   1348..1374    +  CDS            3xHA (fragment): three tandem HA epitope tags
   1384..2421    +  CDS            E2F5: E2F5_HUMAN - Experimental evidence at protein level: Swiss-Prot protein existence level 1. Transcriptional activator that binds to E2F sites, these sites are present in the promoter of many genes whose products are involved in cell proliferation. May mediate growth factor-initiated signal transduction. It is likely involved in the early responses of resting cells to growth factor stimulation. Specifically required for multiciliate cell differentiation: together with MCIDAS and E2F5, binds and activate genes required for centriole biogenesis. From Homo sapiens (Human).
   3109..3186    +  CDS            HBB (fragment): HBB_PONPY - Experimental evidence at transcript level: Swiss-Prot protein existence level 2. Involved in oxygen transport from the lung to the various peripheral tissues. From Pongo pygmaeus (Bornean orangutan).
   3257..3312    +  polyA_signal   β-globin poly(A) signal: rabbit β-globin polyadenylation signal (Gil and Proudfoot, 1987)
   3694..3710    -  protein_bind   lac operator: The lac repressor binds to the lac operator to inhibit transcription in E. coli. This inhibition can be relieved by adding lactose or isopropyl-β-D-thiogalactopyranoside (IPTG). lac repressor encoded by lacI
   3718..3748    -  promoter       lac promoter: promoter for the E. coli lac operon
   3763..3784    -  protein_bind   CAP binding site: CAP binding activates transcription in the presence of cAMP. E. coli catabolite activator protein
   3797..3889    -  CDS            lacI (fragment): lac repressor; lacI; The lac repressor binds to the lac operator to inhibit transcription in E. coli. This inhibition can be relieved by adding lactose or isopropyl-β-D-thiogalactopyranoside (IPTG).
   4072..4660    -  rep_origin     ori: high-copy-number ColE1/pMB1/pBR322/pUC origin of replication
   4831..5691    -  CDS            AmpR: β-lactamase; bla; confers resistance to ampicillin, carbenicillin, and related antibiotics
   5692..5796    -  promoter       AmpR promoter: bla
   5891..5926    +  CDS            rop (fragment): Rop protein, which maintains plasmids at low copy number; rop
   6028..6127    +  misc_feature   bom (fragment): basis of mobility region from pBR322
   6133..6287    -  CDS            lacZα (fragment): LacZα fragment of β-galactosidase; lacZ fragment
   6291..6614    +  CDS            tnpA (fragment): TN5P_ECOLX - Also known as tnp. Experimental evidence at protein level: Swiss-Prot protein existence level 1. Mediates transposition of transposon Tn5 by a 'cut and paste' mechanism. First, the monomeric transposase binds the 19 bp inverted DNA repeats flanking the transposon. Then, dimerization of the DNA- bound transposase creates a synaptic DNA complex. After nicking of the first DNA strand, excision of the transposon proceeds through a series of intermediates. The transposase then mediates the insertion of the transposon at a new site by strand transfer. The activity of the wild- type tran
   6697..6842    +  promoter       HSV TK promoter: herpes simplex virus thymidine kinase promoter
   6899..7690    +  CDS            neo: KKA2_KLEPN - Also known as kan, nptII. Experimental evidence at protein level: Swiss-Prot protein existence level 1. Resistance to kanamycin, neomycin, paromomycin, ribostamycin, butirosin and gentamicin B. From Klebsiella pneumoniae.
   7714..7869    +  CDS            ble (fragment): BLE_KLEPN - Experimental evidence at protein level: Swiss-Prot protein existence level 1. Binding protein with a strong affinity to the bleomycin family of antibiotics. Binds to CL990; an antimitotic-antibiotic compound. From Klebsiella pneumoniae.
   7931..7978    +  polyA_signal   HSV TK poly(A) signal: herpes simplex virus thymidine kinase polyadenylation signal (Cole and Stacy, 1985)
   8069..8085    -  polyA_signal   bGH poly(A) signal (fragment): bovine growth hormone polyadenylation signal
