[The description below was written by a language model from this plasmid's Addgene catalogue record and pLannotate feature annotations shown in this document.]
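Description:
pCMVHA-E2F5 is a mammalian expression plasmid built on the pCMVNeoBam backbone for producing human E2F5 carrying an N-terminal HA epitope tag. The sequenced record is about 8.3 kb, consistent with a roughly 7 kb backbone plus an insert of about 1 kb that was cloned between EcoRI and XbaI sites. In bacteria it is maintained as a high-copy plasmid through a ColE1/pUC-type origin and selected with ampicillin via the β-lactamase gene. Scattered fragments of lac elements, rop, bom, lacZα and Tn5 sequences (transposase and ble) are annotated in the backbone; these appear to be remnants of the vector's construction history rather than functional parts.

The expression cassette is driven by the human cytomegalovirus immediate-early enhancer and promoter, followed by a rabbit β-globin intron, which typically improves processing and expression of the transcript. Downstream lies a short HA-coding segment (annotated as a fragment of a 3xHA tag, its length consistent with a single epitope) immediately ahead of the E2F5 open reading frame. Transcription terminates at a rabbit β-globin polyadenylation signal, preceded by a residual piece of β-globin coding sequence. A separate cassette places the neomycin phosphotransferase gene under the HSV thymidine kinase promoter and poly(A) signal, allowing G418 selection of stably transfected cells.

E2F5 is a transcription factor that binds E2F sites in the promoters of proliferation-associated genes. The construct suits transient or stable overexpression in mammalian cells, with the HA tag enabling detection or immunoprecipitation of the protein using anti-HA antibodies. The depositor notes that BamHI digestion yields fragments of about 1.5 and 6.5 kb.
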