Addgene plasmid #24213: pCMVHA-E2F5
Purpose: Mammalian expression of human E2F5 with HA tag
Depositing lab: Kristian Helin. Depositing organization: University of Copenhagen, BRIC.
Backbone
  Vector backbone: pCMVNeoBam
  Backbone manufacturer: Invitrogen
  Backbone size w/o insert (bp): 7000
  Vector type: Mammalian Expression
  Selectable markers: Neomycin (select with G418)
Growth in bacteria
  Bacterial resistance: Ampicillin, 100 μg/mL
  Growth temperature: 37°C
  Growth strain: DH5alpha
  Copy number: High Copy
Gene/Insert
  Gene/Insert name: E2F5
  Species: H. sapiens (human)
  Insert size (bp): 1000
  Entrez Gene: E2F5 (a.k.a. E2F-5)
  Tag / fusion protein: HA (N terminal on insert)
  Cloning method: Restriction Enzyme; 5′ cloning site EcoRI (unknown if destroyed); 3′ cloning site XbaI (unknown if destroyed)
  Sequencing primers: 5′ Bglob-intron-F; 3′ Bglob-pA-R
Terms and licenses: Academic/Nonprofit Terms; Industry Terms: Not Available to Industry
Depositor comments: cause of the cloning a BamHI cut leads to 1.5kp and 6.5kb
How to cite: pCMVHA-E2F5 was a gift from Kristian Helin (Addgene plasmid # 24213 ; http://n2t.net/addgene:24213 ; RRID:Addgene_24213)
