>Addgene plasmid #24213 | pCMVHA-E2F5 | addgene partial sequence | sequence record 30315 | 24213 with Bglob-intron-F
TTTGAGATGAGGATAAAATACTCTGAGTCCAAACCGGGCCCCTCTGCTAACCATGTTCATGCCTTCTTCT
CTTTCCTACAGCTCCTGGGCAACGTGCTGGTTGTTGTGCTGTCTCATCATTTTGGCAAAGAATTCCTCGA
CGGATCAATTCACCATGGCATACCCATACGATGTTCCAGATTACGCTAGCGGATCCATGGCGGCGGCAGA
GCCCGCGAGCTCGGGCCAGCAGGCGCCGGCAGGGCAGGGGCAGGGCCAGCGGCCGCCGCCGCAGCCTCCG
CAGGCGCAAGCCCCGCAGCCGCCCCCGCCGCCGCAGCTCGGGGGCGCGGGGGGCGGCAGCAGCAGGCACG
AGAAGAGCCTGGGGCTGCTCACTACCAAGTTCGTGTCGCTGCTGCAGGAGGCCAAGGACGGCGTTCTGGA
TCTCAAAGCGGCTGCTGATACTTTGGCTGTGAGGCAAAAAAGGAGAATTTATGATATCACCAATGTCTTA
GAGGGAATTGACTTGATTGAAAAAAAGTCAAAAAACAGTATCCAGTGGAAAGGTGTAGGTGCTGGCTGTA
ATACTAAAGAAGTCATAGATAGATTAAGATATCTTAAAGCTGAAATTGAAGATCTAGAACTGAAGGAAAG
AGAACTTGATCAGCAGAAGTTGTGGCTACAGCAAAGCATCAAAAATGTGATGGACGATTCCATTAATAAT
AGATTTTCCTATGTAACTCATGAAGACATCTGTAATTGCTTTAATGGTGATACACTTTTGGCCATTCAGG
CACCTTCTGGTACACAACTGGAGGTACCCATTCCAGAAATGGG
